>Addgene plasmid #63146 | pXRhMX | depositor full sequence | sequence record 104606 | pXRhMX
CCCGGAGACGGTCACAGCTTGTCTGTAAGCGGATGCCGGGAGCAGACAAGCCCGTCAGGGCGCGTCAGCG
GGTGTTGGCGGGTGTCGGGGCTGGCTTAACTATGCGGCATCAGAGCAGATTGTACTGAGAGTGCACCATA
GACATGGAGGCCCAGAATACCCTCCTTGACAGTCTTGACGTGCGCAGCTCAGGGGCATGATGTGACTGTC
GCCCGTACATTTAGCCCATACATCCCCATGTATAATCATTTGCATCCATACATTTTGATGGCCGCACGGC
GCGAAGCAAAAATTACGGCTCCTCGCTGCAGACCTGCGAGCAGGGAAACGCTCCCCTCACAGACGCGTTG
AATTGTCCCCACGCCGCGCCCCTGTAGAGAAATATAAAAGGTTAGGATTTGCCACTGAGGTTCTTCTTTC
ATATACTTCCTTTTAAAATCTTGCTAGGATACAGTTCTCACATCACATCCGAACATAAACAACCATGGGT
AAAAAGCCTGAACTCACCGCGACGTCTGTCGAGAAGTTTCTGATCGAAAAGTTCGACAGCGTCTCCGACC
TGATGCAGCTCTCGGAGGGCGAAGAATCTCGTGCTTTCAGCTTCGATGTAGGAGGGCGTGGATATGTCCT
GCGGGTAAATAGCTGCGCCGATGGTTTCTACAAAGATCGTTATGTTTATCGGCACTTTGCATCGGCCGCG
CTCCCGATTCCGGAAGTGCTTGACATTGGGGAATTCAGCGAGAGCCTGACCTATTGCATCTCCCGCCGTG
CACAGGGTGTCACGTTGCAAGACCTGCCTGAAACCGAACTGCCCGCTGTTCTGCAGCCGGTCGCGGAGGC
CATGGATGCGATCGCTGCGGCCGATCTTAGCCAGACGAGCGGGTTCGGCCCATTCGGACCGCAAGGAATC
GGTCAATACACTACATGGCGTGATTTCATATGCGCGATTGCTGATCCCCATGTGTATCACTGGCAAACTG
TGATGGACGACACCGTCAGTGCGTCCGTCGCGCAGGCTCTCGATGAGCTGATGCTTTGGGCCGAGGACTG
CCCCGAAGTCCGGCACCTCGTGCACGCGGATTTCGGCTCCAACAATGTCCTGACGGACAATGGCCGCATA
ACAGCGGTCATTGACTGGAGCGAGGCGATGTTCGGGGATTCCCAATACGAGGTCGCCAACATCTTCTTCT
GGAGGCCGTGGTTGGCTTGTATGGAGCAGCAGACGCGCTACTTCGAGCGGAGGCATCCGGAGCTTGCAGG
ATCGCCGCGGCTCCGGGCGTATATGCTCCGCATTGGTCTTGACCAACTCTATCAGAGCTTGGTTGACGGC
AATTTCGATGATGCAGCTTGGGCGCAGGGTCGATGCGACGCAATCGTCCGATCCGGAGCCGGGACTGTCG
GGCGTACACAAATCGCCCGCAGAAGCGCGGCCGTCTGGACCGATGGCTGTGTAGAAGTACTCGCCGATAG
TGGAAACCGACGCCCCAGCACTCGTCCGAGGGCAAAGGAATAATCAGTACTGACAATAAAAAGATTCTTG
TTTTCAAGAACTTGTCATTTGTATAGTTTTTTTATATTGTAGTTGTTCTATTTTAATCAAATGTTAGCGT
GATTTATATTTTTTTTCGCCTCGACATCATCTGCCCAGATGCGAAGTTAAGTGCGCAGAAAGTAATATCA
TGCGTCAATCGTATGTGAATGCTGGTCGCTATACTGCTGTCGATTCGATACTAACGCCGCCATCCAGTGT
CGAAAACTGCGGTGTGAAATACCGCACAGATGCGTAAGGAGAAAATACCGCATCAGGAAATTGTAAGCGT
TAATATTTTGTTAAAATTCGCGTTAAATTTTTGTTAAATCAGCTCATTTTTTAACCAATAGGCCGAAATC
GGCAAAATCCCTTATAAATCAAAAGAATAGACCGAGATAGGGT
[37 nt withheld, positions 1934-1970]
AAAGAACGTGGACTCCAACGTCAAAGG
[49 nt withheld, positions 1998-2046]
T
[91 nt withheld, positions 2048-2138]
G
[124 nt withheld, positions 2140-2263]
CCATTCGCCATTCAGGCTGCGCAACTGTTGGGAAGGGCGATCGGTGCGGGCCTCTTCGCTATTACGCCAG
CTGGCGAAAGGGGGATGTGCTGCAAGGCGATTAAGTTGGGTAACGCCAGGGTTTTCCCAGTCACGACGTT
GTAAAACGACGGCCAGTGAGCGCGCGTAATACGACTCACTATAGGGCGAATTGGGTACCGGGCCCCCCCT
CGAGGTCGACGGTATCGATAAGCTTGATATCGAATTCCTGCAGCCCGGGGGATCCACTAGTTCTAGAGCG
GCCGCCACCGCGGTGGAGCTCCAGCTTTTGTTCCCTTTAGTGAGGGTTAATTGCGCGCTTGGCGTAATCA
TGGTCATAGCTGTTTCCTGTGTGAAATTGTTATCCGCTCACAATTCCACACAACATACGAGCCGGAAGCA
TAAAGTGTAAAGCCTGGGGTGCCTAATGAGTGAGCTAACTCACATTAATTGCGTTGCGCTCACTGCCCGC
TTTCCAGTCGGGAAACCTGTCGTGCCAGCTGCATTAATGAATCGGCCAACGCGCGGGGAGAGGCGGTTTG
CGTATTGGGCGCTCTTCCGCTTCCTCGCTCACTGACTCGCTGCGCTCGGTCGTTCGGCTGCGGCGAGCGG
TATCAGCTCACTCAAAGGCGGTAATACGGTTATCCACAGAATCAGGGGATAACGCAGGAAAGAACATGTG
AGCAAAAGGCCAGCAAAAGGCCAGGAACCGTAAAAAGGCCGCGTTGCTGGCGTTTTTCCATAGGCTCCGC
CCCCCTGACGAGCATCACAAAAATCGACGCTCAAGTCAGAGGTGGCGAAACCCGACAGGACTATAAAGAT
ACCAGGCGTTTCCCCCTGGAAGCTCCCTCGTGCGCTCTCCTGTTCCGACCCTGCCGCTTACCGGATACCT
GTCCGCCTTTCTCCCTTCGGGAAGCGTGGCGCTTTCTCATAGCTCACGCTGTAGGTATCTCAGTTCGGTG
TAGGTCGTTCGCTCCAAGCTGGGCTGTGTGCACGAACCCCCCGTTCAGCCCGACCGCTGCGCCTTATCCG
GTAACTATCGTCTTGAGTCCAACCCGGTAAGACACGACTTATCGCCACTGGCAGCAGCCACTGGTAACAG
GATTAGCAGAGCGAGGTATGTAGGCGGTGCTACAGAGTTCTTGAAGTGGTGGCCTAACTACGGCTACACT
AGAAGGACAGTATTTGGTATCTGCGCTCTGCTGAAGCCAGTTACCTTCGGAAAAAGAGTTGGTAGCTCTT
GATCCGGCAAACAAACCACCGCTGGTAGCGGTGGTTTTTTTGTTTGCAAGCAGCAGATTACGCGCAGAAA
AAAAGGATCTCAAGAAGATCCTTTGATCTTTTCTACGGGGTCTGACGCTCAGTGGAACGAAAACTCACGT
TAAGGGATTTTGGTCATGAGATTATCAAAAAGGATCTTCACCTAGATCCTTTTAAATTAAAAATGAAGTT
TTAAATCAATCTAAAGTATATATGAGTAAACTTGGTCTGACAGTTACCAATGCTTAATCAGTGAGGCACC
TATCTCAGCGATCTGTCTATTTCGTTCATCCATAGTTGCCTGACTCCCCGTCGTGTAGATAACTACGATA
CGGGAGGGCTTACCATCTGGCCCCAGTGCTGCAATGATACCGCGAGACCCACGCTCACCGGCTCCAGATT
TATCAGCAATAAACCAGCCAGCCGGAAGGGCCGAGCGCAGAAGTGGTCCTGCAACTTTATCCGCCTCCAT
CCAGTCTATTAATTGTTGCCGGGAAGCTAGAGTAAGTAGTTCGCCAGTTAATAGTTTGCGCAACGTTGTT
GCCATTGCTACAGGCATCGTGGTGTCACGCTCGTCGTTTGGTATGGCTTCATTCAGCTCCGGTTCCCAAC
GATCAAGGCGAGTTACATGATCCCCCATGTTGTGCAAAAAAGCGGTTAGCTCCTTCGGTCCTCCGATCGT
TGTCAGAAGTAAGTTGGCCGCAGTGTTATCACTCATGGTTATGGCAGCACTGCATAATTCTCTTACTGTC
ATGCCATCCGTAAGATGCTTTTCTGTGACTGGTGAGTACTCAACCAAGTCATTCTGAGAATAGTGTATGC
GGCGACCGAGTTGCTCTTGCCCGGCGTCAATACGGGATAATACCGCGCCACATAGCAGAACTTTAAAAGT
GCTCATCATTGGAAAACGTTCTTCGGGGCGAAAACTCTCAAGGATCTTACCGCTGTTGAGATCCAGTTCG
ATGTAACCCACTCGTGCACCCAACTGATCTTCAGCATCTTTTACTTTCACCAGCGTTTCTGGGTGAGCAA
AAACAGGAAGGCAAAATGCCGCAAAAAAGGGAATAAGGGCGACACGGAAATGTTGAATACTCATACTCTT
CCTTTTTCAATATTATTGAAGCATTTATCAGGGTTATTGTCTCATGAGCGGATACATATTTGAATGTATT
TAGAAAAATAAACAAATAGGGGTTCAGCTGAAGCTTCGACAACCCTTAATATAACTTCGTATAATGTATG
CTATACGAAGTTATTAGGTCTAGAGATCCCCGCGCACATTTCCCCGAAAAGTGCCACCTGGGTCCTTTTC
ATCACGTACTATAAAAATAATTATAATTTAAATTTTTTAATATAAATATATAAATTAAAAATAGAAAGTA
AAAAAAGAAATTAAAGAAAAAATAGTTTTTGTTTTCCGAAGATGTAAAAGACTCTAGGGGGATCGCCAAC
AAATACTACCTTTTATCTTGCTCTTCCTGCTCTCAGGTATTAATGCCGAATTGTTTCATCTTGTCTGTGT
AGAAGACCACACACGAAAATCCTGTGATTTTACATTTTACTTATCGTTAATCGAATGTATATCTATTTAA
TCTGCTTTTCTTGTCTAATAAATATATATGTAAAGTACGCTTTTTGTTGAAATTTTTTAAACCTTTGTTT
ATTTTTTTTTCTTCATTCCGTAACTCTTCTACCTTCTTTATTTACTTTCTAAAATCCAAATACAAAACAT
AAAAATAAATAAACACAGAGTAAATTCCCAAATTATTCCATCATTAAAAGATACGAGGCGCGTGTAAGTT
ACAGGCAAGCGATGCGAGAACCCTTAATATAACTTCGTATAATGTATGCTATACGAAGTTATTAGGTGAT
ATCAGATCCACTAGCTATAAGGTTGATATTCTCACGAGTAAGCGGCACTTGCTACTTATTGACATTGCAG
ATTTTTGGCTACAGAAATAGTATATTAGAGATTATAATTGCTAATCAAATCAAAATATAAAATTAGTAAA
CCAAACCATTTATACCCTTCCTTAGTAGTTATGGATTGTTTTTTAATGATATTTCTGCAAACCAAAGAAA
GATTGTTATCCAGATAGAATTTAGTTTTGATATTCATTTTTTTGTTGAAGATTGAACGCCATATCTGGGC
CTCATAATTCAAAAGACGGTGCCATTATCGGTAGCGTTTCGCATTGTACTGGATGGCGCGCCTTCAGAAA
TTTCACAGTTGATGAATCGAAAAGAATGGTCTCATTGCAACACGTAAGGTTAAGATGTCCCTTTTTACCA
TTATAGGCAATAAATGAATCATAAAACGACCGTATACTGGTGAAATAGTAGGGAGAACGAGTACCTGTAG
TAAAAAGTATAAATCATAGTTAATCGGGCAATGTCCCTCGATCAAGGAGTATTGTGTCATGTTCGAGACA
AACGCCAACATTTTTGTTTCTTTTGGACAAATGTTGTTTGCATTTATGATCCGTTATATTTTGATCTAAT
GTAGAGTTGCACGTAGTTCTTACTGGCAAAGAAATCT
Features (pLannotate 1.2.2; 18 found; start..end, strand, type, name):
     91..140     +  misc_feature   bom (fragment): basis of mobility region from pBR322
    141..1716    +  gene           hphMX6: yeast selectable marker conferring hygromycin resistance
   1758..1807    +  misc_feature   bom (fragment): basis of mobility region from pBR322
   1835..2263    -  rep_origin     f1 ori (sequence partly withheld): f1 bacteriophage origin of replication; arrow indicates direction of (+) strand synthesis
   2267..2422    -  CDS            lacZα (fragment): LacZα fragment of β-galactosidase; lacZ fragment
   2430..2448    +  promoter       T7 promoter: promoter for bacteriophage T7 RNA polymerase
   2457..2564    -  misc_feature   MCS: pBluescript multiple cloning site
   2577..2595    -  promoter       T3 promoter: promoter for bacteriophage T3 RNA polymerase
   2640..2656    -  protein_bind   lac operator: The lac repressor binds to the lac operator to inhibit transcription in E. coli. This inhibition can be relieved by adding lactose or isopropyl-β-D-thiogalactopyranoside (IPTG). lac repressor encoded by lacI
   2664..2694    -  promoter       lac promoter: promoter for the E. coli lac operon
   2709..2730    -  protein_bind   CAP binding site: CAP binding activates transcription in the presence of cAMP. E. coli catabolite activator protein
   2743..2835    -  CDS            lacI (fragment): lac repressor; lacI; The lac repressor binds to the lac operator to inhibit transcription in E. coli. This inhibition can be relieved by adding lactose or isopropyl-β-D-thiogalactopyranoside (IPTG).
   3018..3606    -  rep_origin     ori: high-copy-number ColE1/pMB1/pBR322/pUC origin of replication
   3777..4637    -  CDS            AmpR: β-lactamase; bla; confers resistance to ampicillin, carbenicillin, and related antibiotics
   4638..4729    -  promoter       AmpR promoter: bla
   4764..4797    -  protein_bind   loxP: Cre-mediated recombination occurs in the 8-bp core sequence (GCATACAT). Cre recombinase
   4854..5356    +  misc_feature   CEN/ARS: S. cerevisiae CEN6 centromere fused to an autonomously replicating sequence
   5372..5405    -  protein_bind   loxP: Cre-mediated recombination occurs in the 8-bp core sequence (GCATACAT). Cre recombinase
