[The description below was written by a language model from this plasmid's Addgene catalogue record and pLannotate feature annotations shown in this document.]
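Description:
pXRhMX is an empty-backbone member of the pXR series of conditional E. coli–budding yeast shuttle vectors, about 6.1 kb in size. It is propagated in bacteria through a ColE1/pUC-type origin and an ampicillin resistance gene (AmpR with its own bla promoter). The catalogue lists it as low copy, although the annotated origin is of the type usually described as high copy. An f1 phage origin is also present. For yeast, the selectable marker is the hphMX6 cassette, which confers hygromycin resistance. In the annotation this cassette is bracketed by two short fragments matching the pBR322 bom region.

The cloning region is derived from pBluescript. It consists of a multiple cloning site flanked by opposing T7 and T3 promoters and embedded in a lacZα fragment, alongside the lac promoter, lac operator and CAP binding site, with a small lacI remnant nearby. No insert is present.

The defining feature is a CEN/ARS element (S. cerevisiae CEN6 fused to an autonomously replicating sequence) flanked by two loxP sites in the same orientation. With CEN/ARS intact, the plasmid replicates and segregates as a stable episome in yeast, which allows constructs to be assembled in vivo, as the stated purpose indicates. Cre recombinase excises the CEN/ARS segment and leaves a single loxP site. This converts the plasmid into a non-replicating form that can be retained under hygromycin selection only by integrating into the genome. The same vector therefore serves both for plasmid assembly and for targeted genomic integration, and its drug marker means selection does not rely on an auxotrophic marker.
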