Addgene plasmid #63146: pXRhMX
Purpose: (Empty Backbone) HPH marker pXR vector uses for both plasmid assembly in vivo, as well as targeted genomic integration.
Depositing lab: Marc Gartenberg. Depositing organization: Rutgers, The State University of New Jersey. Publication: A series of conditional shuttle vectors for targeted genomic integration in budding yeast. Chou CC, Patel MT, Gartenberg MR. FEMS Yeast Res. 2015 May;15(3):fov010. doi: 10.1093/femsyr/fov010. Epub 2015 Mar 2. PubMed 25736914.
Backbone
  Vector backbone: pXR
  Vector type: Bacterial Expression, Yeast Expression, Cre/Lox
  Selectable markers: Hygromycin
Growth in bacteria
  Bacterial resistance: Ampicillin, 100 μg/mL
  Growth temperature: 37°C
  Growth strain: DH5alpha
  Copy number: Low Copy
Terms and licenses: Academic/Nonprofit Terms; Industry Terms: Not Available to Industry
How to cite: pXRhMX was a gift from Marc Gartenberg (Addgene plasmid # 63146 ; http://n2t.net/addgene:63146 ; RRID:Addgene_63146)
