>Addgene plasmid #63146 | pXRhMX | addgene partial sequence | sequence record 108410 | F1ori-F 5'-GTGGACTCTTGTTCCAAACTGG-3'
TTTATAAGGGATTTTGCCGATTTCGGCCTATTGGTTAAAAAATGAGCTGATTTAACAAAAATTTAACGCG
AATTTTAACAAAATATTAACGCTTACAATTTCCTGATGCGGTATTTTCTCCTTACGCATCTGTGCGGTAT
TTCACACCGCAGTTTTCGACACTGGATGGCGGCGTTAGTATCGAATCGACAGCAGTATAGCGACCAGCAT
TCACATACGATTGACGCATGATATTACTTTCTGCGCACTTAACTTCGCATCTGGGCAGATGATGTCGAGG
CGAAAAAAAATATAAATCACGCTAACATTTGATTAAAATAGAACAACTACAATATAAAAAAACTATACAA
ATGACAAGTTCTTGAAAACAAGAATCTTTTTATTGTCAGTACTGATTATTCCTTTGCCCTCGGACGAGTG
CTGGGGCGTCGGTTTCCACTATCGGCGAGTACTTCTACACAGCCATCGGTCCAGACGGCCGCGCTTCTGC
GGGCGATTTGTGTACGCCCGACAGTCCCGGCTCCGGATCGGACGATTGCGTCGCATCGACCCTGCGCCCA
AGCTGCATCATCGAAATTGCCGTCAACCAAGCTCTGATAGAGTTGGTCAAGACCAATGCGGAGCATATAC
GCCCGGAGCCGCGGCGATCCTGCAAGCTCCGGATGCCTCCGCTCGAAGTAGCGCGTCTGCTGCTCCATAC
AAGCCAACCACGGCCTCCAGAAGAAGATGTTGGCGACCTCGTATTGGGAATCCCCGAACATCGCCTCGCT
CCAGTCAATGACCGCTGTTATGCGGCCATTGTCCGTCAGGACATTGTTGGAGCCGAAATC
