>Addgene plasmid #63146 | pXRhMX | addgene partial sequence | sequence record 108411 | M13pUC-Fwd 5'-CCCAGTCACGACGTTGTAAAACG-3'
GGGTACCGGGCCCCCCCTCGAGGTCGACGGTATCGATAAGCTTGATATCGAATTCCTGCAGCCCGGGGGA
TCCACTAGTTCTAGAGCGGCCGCCACCGCGGTGGAGCTCCAGCTTTTGTTCCCTTTAGTGAGGGTTAATT
GCGCGCTTGGCGTAATCATGGTCATAGCTGTTTCCTGTGTGAAATTGTTATCCGCTCACAATTCCACACA
ACATACGAGCCGGAAGCATAAAGTGTAAAGCCTGGGGTGCCTAATGAGTGAGCTAACTCACATTAATTGC
GTTGCGCTCACTGCCCGCTTTCCAGTCGGGAAACCTGTCGTGCCAGCTGCATTAATGAATCGGCCAACGC
GCGGGGAGAGGCGGTTTGCGTATTGGGCGCTCTTCCGCTTCCTCGCTCACTGACTCGCTGCGCTCGGTCG
TTCGGCTGCGGCGAGCGGTATCAGCTCACTCAAAGGCGGTAATACGGTTATCCACAGAATCAGGGGATAA
CGCAGGAAAGAACATGTGAGCAAAAGGCCAGCAAAAGGCCAGGAACCGTAAAAAGGCCGCGTTGCTGGCG
TTTTTCCATAGGCTCCGCCCCCCTGACGAGCATCACAAAAATCGACGCTCAAGTCAGAGGTGGCGAAACC
CGACAGGACTATAAAGATACCAGGCGTTTCCCCCTGGAAGCTCCCTCGTGCGCTCTCCTGTTCCGACCCT
GCCGCTTACCGGATACCTGTCCGCCTTTCTCCCTTCGGGAAGCGTGGCGCTTTCTCATAGCTCACGCTGT
AGGTATCTCAGTTCGGTGTAGGTCGTTCGCTCCAAGCTGGGCTGTGTGCACGAACC
